>Addgene plasmid #29449 | AP-SEMA3C (chick) | addgene partial sequence | sequence record 34833 | 29449 with hAP-F (ACCTTCATAGCGCACGTCAT)
CCTGCGACCTGGCGCCCCCCGCCGGCACCACCGACGCCGCGCACCCGGGTTCCGGAAGATCCCAGCCTCA
AGCAAGGGTGTTTTTAACATTCAATGAGCTGCAAGAGACTAAGACCTCCGAATACCACAGAATATCACAC
AGTCCTCTGGATTACAGGATATTATTAATGGATGAAGATCAGGATCGAATCTATGTGGGCAGCAAAGATC
ACATTCTGTCTTTGAATATCAATAATATAAGCCAAGACCCTCTTAGTATTTTCTGGCCAGCATCAGCAAA
CAAGGTTGAAGAGTGCAAAATGGCTGGCAAAGATCCTACACATGGCTGTGGAAATTTTGTGAGGGTGATA
CAGTCATACAATCGCACACACCTGTATGTTTGTGGCAGTGGAGCCTTCAGCCCAGTGTGTGTGTATGTCA
ACAGGGGACGCAGATCTGAGGAACAAATCTTCAAGATTGACTCGAAGTGTGAATCAGGGAAGGGACGCTG
CTCTTTCAACCCAAATGTGAACACAGTGTCTGTTATGATCAATGAAGAGCTTTTTTCAGGAATGTATATT
GATTTTATGGGGACAGATGCAGCCATTTTTCGGAGCCTGACCAAGCGGAATGCCGTGCGAACTGACCAGC
ACAACTCAAAGTGGCTGAGTGAGCCTATTTTTGTAGATGCTCATGTTATACCAGATGGCACTGACCCCAA
TGATGCCAAAATCTACTTCTTCTTCAAAGAGAGACTGACAGACAACAGTGGCAGCACCAAGCAAATTCAC
TCAATGATTGCAAGAATATGTCCAAATGATACAGGTGGTCAGCGTAGTCTTGTGAACAAGTGGACTACAT
TCTTGAAAGCAAGACTGGTGTGCTCAGTAATGGATGAAGATGGAACAGAAACATACTTTGATGAG
