>Addgene plasmid #29449 | AP-SEMA3C (chick) | addgene partial sequence | sequence record 34834 | 29449 with pAG-5
CCTTCTTCTTTTTCCTACAGCTCCTGGGCAACGTGCTGGTTATTGTGCTGTCTCATCATTTTGGCAAAGA
ATTGCGGCCATCAAGCTTCCTGCATGCTGCTGCTGCTGCTGCTGCTGGGCCTGAGGCTACAGCTCTCCCT
GGGCATCATCCCAGTTGAGGAGGAGAACCCGGACTTCTGGAACCGCGAGGCAGCCGAGGCCCTGGGTGCC
GCCAAGAAGCTGCAGCCTGCACAGACAGCCGCCAAGAACCTCATCATCTTCCTGGGCGATGGGATGGGGG
TGTCTACGGTGACAGCTGCCAGGATCCTAAAAGGGCAGAAGAAGGACAAACTGGGGCCTGAGATACCCCT
GGCCATGGACCGCTTCCCATATGTGGCTCTGTCCAAGACATACAATGTAGACAAACATGTGCCAGACAGT
GGAGCCACAGCCACGGCCTACCTGTGCGGGGTCAAGGGCAACTTCCAGACCATTGGCTTGAGTGCAGCCG
CCCGCTTTAACCAGTGCAACACGACACGCGGCAACGAGGTCATCTCCGTGATGAATCGGGCCAAGAAAGC
AGGGAAGTCAGTGGGAGTGGTAACCACCACACGAGTGCAGCACGCCTCGCCAGCCGGCACCTACGCCCAC
ACGGTGAACCGCAACTGGTACTCGGACGCCGACGTGCCTGCCTCGGCCCGCCAGGAGGGGTGCCAGGACA
TCGCTACGCAGCTCATCTCCAACATGGACATTGACGTGATCCTAGGTGGAGGCCGAAAGTACATGTTTCG
CATGGGAACCCCAGACCCTGAGTACCCAGATGACTACAG
