[The description below was written by a language model from this plasmid's Addgene catalogue record.]
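Description:
AP-SEMA3C (chick) is a mammalian expression plasmid that encodes chicken semaphorin 3C (also known as collapsin 3) fused at its N-terminus to an alkaline phosphatase (AP) tag. The roughly 3.6 kb fusion insert sits between retained HindIII and XhoI sites in pAG, a backbone of about 6 kb that the record describes as a modified derivative of pcDNA3. The plasmid is maintained at high copy in E. coli under ampicillin selection. The record does not name the promoter, polyadenylation signal or any mammalian selection marker. pcDNA3-type vectors typically use a CMV promoter, but the nature of the pAG modifications is not specified here, so this should not be assumed. Use of an SP6 primer for 3′ sequencing suggests that the SP6 promoter site flanking the pcDNA3 polylinker has been kept. No feature table is available to confirm the arrangement of elements.

Semaphorin 3C is a secreted axon guidance molecule, and fusing it to alkaline phosphatase yields a ligand whose presence can be detected and measured through the enzymatic activity of the tag. Such AP-fusion proteins are generally produced by transfecting mammalian cells and then used as affinity probes. The title of the associated publication points to this application: comparing how secreted chick semaphorins bind recombinant neuropilin and identifying which subsets of neurons they bind in situ. The construct is therefore suited to receptor-binding assays and to staining cells or tissue for semaphorin 3C binding sites.
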