Addgene plasmid #29449: AP-SEMA3C (chick)
Depositing lab: Jonathan Raper. Depositing organization: University of Pennsylvania. Publication: Secreted chick semaphorins bind recombinant neuropilin with similar affinities but bind different subsets of neurons in situ. Feiner L, Koppel AM, Kobayashi H, Raper JA. Neuron. 1997 Sep . 19(3):539-45. 10.1016/S0896-6273(00)80370-0 PubMed 9331347.
Backbone
  Vector backbone: pAG
  Backbone manufacturer: modified from PCDNA3 see methods in associated publication.
  Backbone size w/o insert (bp): 6000
  Vector type: Mammalian Expression
Growth in bacteria
  Bacterial resistance: Ampicillin, 100 μg/mL
  Growth temperature: 37°C
  Growth strain: DH5alpha
  Copy number: High Copy
Gene/Insert
  Gene/Insert name: AP-SEMA3C (alt names: Collapsin 3; Sema 3c; Semaphorin 3C)
  Species: G. gallus (chicken)
  Insert size (bp): 3600
  GenBank ID: NM_204243
  Entrez Gene: SEMA3C
  Tag / fusion protein: AP (N terminal on insert)
  Cloning method: Restriction Enzyme; 5′ cloning site HindIII (not destroyed); 3′ cloning site Xho1 (not destroyed)
  Sequencing primers: 5′ TTC GGC TTC TGG CGT GTG ACC; 3′ SP6
Terms and licenses: Academic/Nonprofit Terms; Industry Terms: Not Available to Industry
How to cite: AP-SEMA3C (chick) was a gift from Jonathan Raper (Addgene plasmid # 29449 ; http://n2t.net/addgene:29449 ; RRID:Addgene_29449)
